Addgene plasmid #53308: pCGN-Oct-1
Purpose: plasmid contains POU2F1 (Oct-1) gene with HA-tag
Depositing lab: Winship Herr. Depositing organization: Cold Spring Harbor Laboratory. Publication: Differential transcriptional activation by Oct-1 and Oct-2: interdependent activation domains induce Oct-2 phosphorylation. Tanaka M, Herr W. Cell. 1990 Feb 9;60(3):375-86. 10.1016/0092-8674(90)90589-7 PubMed 2302733.
Backbone
  Vector backbone: pCGN
  Backbone size w/o insert (bp): 5063
  Total vector size (bp): 7277
  Vector type: Mammalian Expression
Growth in bacteria
  Bacterial resistance: Ampicillin, 100 μg/mL
  Growth temperature: 37°C
  Growth strain: DH5alpha
  Copy number: High Copy
Gene/Insert
  Gene/Insert name: Oct-1 (alt names: POU2F1; OTF-1; OBP100, NFIII)
  Species: H. sapiens (human)
  Insert size (bp): 2229
  GenBank ID: X13403
  Entrez Gene: POU2F1 (a.k.a. OCT1, OTF1, Oct1Z, oct-1B)
  Promoter: CMV
  Tag / fusion protein: HA-tag (N terminal on backbone)
  Cloning method: Restriction Enzyme; 5′ cloning site XbaI (not destroyed); 3′ cloning site BamHI (not destroyed)
  Sequencing primers: 5′ CMV_for; 3′ -
Terms and licenses: Academic/Nonprofit Terms; Industry Terms: Not Available to Industry
How to cite: pCGN-Oct-1 was a gift from Winship Herr (Addgene plasmid # 53308 ; http://n2t.net/addgene:53308 ; RRID:Addgene_53308)
