[The description below was written by a language model from this plasmid's Addgene catalogue record and pLannotate feature annotations shown in this document.]
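Description:
pCGN-Oct-1 is a mammalian expression plasmid of about 7.3 kb built on the pCGN backbone, carrying the human POU2F1 cDNA, which encodes the POU-domain transcription factor Oct-1 (also known as OTF-1, OBP100 or NFIII). It is propagated in E. coli as a high-copy plasmid through a ColE1/pUC-type origin and selected with ampicillin via the β-lactamase gene. An f1 phage origin is also present, which can allow single-stranded DNA production. Short remnants of lacZα, lacI, rop and bom, along with a T7 promoter, appear to be leftovers of the vector's cloning history. No mammalian selection marker is annotated, which suits transient transfection.

The expression cassette is driven by the human cytomegalovirus immediate early enhancer and promoter, followed by the 5′ untranslated leader of the herpes simplex virus thymidine kinase gene. The roughly 2.2 kb Oct-1 coding region sits between retained XbaI and BamHI sites. According to the catalogue entry it is fused at its N terminus to an HA epitope tag supplied by the backbone. The tag is not separately annotated in the feature table, but it would lie in the short interval between the leader and the POU2F1 coding sequence. Downstream, a rabbit β-globin intron, a stretch of β-globin exon sequence and the β-globin polyadenylation signal provide splicing and 3′ end processing of the transcript. An SV40 early promoter region lies after the cassette in the opposite orientation; this region typically overlaps the SV40 origin, though the record does not annotate one.

The plasmid is used to express HA-tagged Oct-1 in mammalian cells, so that the protein can be detected or immunoprecipitated with anti-HA antibodies. It derives from work comparing transcriptional activation by Oct-1 and Oct-2.
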