Features (pLannotate 1.2.2; 17 found; start..end, strand, type, name):
    304..507     +  promoter       CMV promoter: human cytomegalovirus (CMV) immediate early promoter
    597..636     +  5'UTR          HSV TK 5'-UTR: 5' untranslated region from the herpes simplex virus thymidine kinase gene
    714..2942    +  CDS            POU2F1: PO2F1_HUMAN - Also known as OCT1, OTF1. Experimental evidence at protein level: Swiss-Prot protein existence level 1. (Microbial infection) In case of human herpes simplex virus (HSV) infection, POU2F1 forms a multiprotein-DNA complex with the viral transactivator protein VP16 and HCFC1 thereby enabling the transcription of the viral immediate early genes. From Homo sapiens (Human).
   2965..3537    +  intron         β-globin intron: intron from rabbit β-globin gene
   3541..3663    +  CDS            HBB: HBB_COLGU - Experimental evidence at transcript level: Swiss-Prot protein existence level 2. Involved in oxygen transport from the lung to the various peripheral tissues. From Colobus guereza (Mantled guereza) (Eastern black-and-white colobus monkey).
   3734..3789    +  polyA_signal   β-globin poly(A) signal: rabbit β-globin polyadenylation signal (Gil and Proudfoot, 1987)
   4126..4322    -  promoter       SV40 promoter: SV40 early promoter
   4321..4377    -  CDS            lacI (fragment): lac repressor; lacI; The lac repressor binds to the lac operator to inhibit transcription in E. coli. This inhibition can be relieved by adding lactose or isopropyl-β-D-thiogalactopyranoside (IPTG).
   4560..5148    -  rep_origin     ori: high-copy-number ColE1/pMB1/pBR322/pUC origin of replication
   5319..6179    -  CDS            AmpR: β-lactamase; bla; confers resistance to ampicillin, carbenicillin, and related antibiotics
   6180..6284    -  promoter       AmpR promoter: bla
   6379..6414    +  CDS            rop (fragment): Rop protein, which maintains plasmids at low copy number; rop
   6516..6615    +  misc_feature   bom (fragment): basis of mobility region from pBR322
   6616..7071    -  rep_origin     f1 ori (sequence partly withheld): f1 bacteriophage origin of replication; arrow indicates direction of (+) strand synthesis
   7079..7236    -  CDS            lacZα (fragment): LacZα fragment of β-galactosidase; lacZ fragment
   7239..7257    +  promoter       T7 promoter: promoter for bacteriophage T7 RNA polymerase
   7276..303     +  enhancer       CMV enhancer (across the origin): human cytomegalovirus immediate early enhancer
>Addgene plasmid #53308 | pCGN-Oct-1 | depositor full sequence | sequence record 83061 | pCGN-Oct-1 sequence 7276 bps
GTTACATAACTTACGGTAAATGGCCCGCCTGGCTGACCGCCCAACGACCCCCGCCCATTGACGTCAATAA
TGACGTATGTTCCCATAGTAACGCCAATAGGGACTTTCCATTGACGTCAATGGGTGGAGTATTTACGGTA
AACTGCCCACTTGGCAGTACATCAAGTGTATCATATGCCAAGTACGCCCCCTATTGACGTCAATGACGGT
AAATGGCCCGCCTGGCATTATGCCCAGTACATGACCTTATGGGACTTTCCTACTTGGCAGTACATCTACG
TATTAGTCATCGCTATTACCATGGTGATGCGGTTTTGGCAGTACATCAATGGGCGTGGATAGCGGTTTGA
CTCACGGGGATTTCCAAGTCTCCACCCCATTGACGTCAATGGGAGTTTGTTTTGGCACCAAAATCAACGG
GACTTTCCAAAATGTCGTAACAACTCCGCCCCATTGACGCAAATGGGCGGTAGGCGTGTACGGTGGGAGG
TCTATATAAGCAGAGCTCGTTTAGTGAACCGTCAGATCGCCTGGAGACGCCATCCACGCTGTTTTGACCT
CCATAGAAGACACCGGGACCGATCCAGCCTCCGGGGGATCTTGGTGGCGTGAAACTCCCGCACCTCTTCG
GCCAGCGCCTTGTAGAAGCGCGTATGGCTTCTAGCTATCCTTATGACGTGCCTGACTATGCCAGCCTGGG
AGGACCTTCTAGAATGAACAATCCGTCAGAAACCAGTAAACCATCTATGGAGAGTGGAGATGGCAACACA
GGCACACAAACCAATGGTCTGGACTTTCAGAAGCAGCCTGTGCCTGTAGGAGGAGCAATCTCAACAGCCC
AGGCGCAGGCTTTCCTTGGACATCTCCATCAGGTCCAACTCGCTGGAACAAGTTTACAGGCTGCTGCTCA
GTCTTTAAATGTACAGTCTAAATCTAATGAAGAATCGGGGGATTCGCAGCAGCCAAGCCAGCCTTCCCAG
CAGCCTTCAGTGCAGGCAGCCATTCCCCAGACCCAGCTTATGCTAGCTGGAGGACAGATAACTGGGCTTA
CTTTGACGCCTGCCCAGCAACAGTTACTACTCCAGCAGGCACAGGCACAGGCACAGCTGCTGGCTGCTGC
AGTGCAGCAGCACTCCGCCAGCCAGCAGCACAGTGCTGCTGGAGCCACCATCTCCGCCTCTGCTGCCACG
CCCATGACGCAGATCCCCCTGTCTCAGCCCATACAGATCGCACAGGATCTTCAACAACTGCAACAGCTTC
AACAGCAGAATCTCAACCTGCAACAGTTTGTGTTGGTGCATCCAACCACCAATTTGCAGCCAGCGCAGTT
TATCATCTCACAGACGCCCCAGGGCCAGCAGGGTCTCCTGCAAGCGCAAAATCTTCTAACGCAACTACCT
CAGCAAAGCCAAGCCAACCTCCTACAGTCGCAGCCAAGCATCACCCTCACCTCCCAGCCAGCAACCCCAA
CACGCACAATAGCAGCAACCCCAATTCAGACACTTCCACAGAGCCAGTCAACACCAAAGCGAATTGATAC
TCCCAGCTTGGAGGAGCCCAGTGACCTTGAGGAGCTTGAGCAGTTTGCCAAGACCTTCAAACAAAGACGA
ATCAAACTTGGATTCACTCAGGGTGATGTTGGGCTCGCTATGGGGAAACTATATGGAAATGACTTCAGCC
AAACTACCATCTCTCGATTTGAAGCCTTGAACCTCAGCTTTAAGAACATGTGCAAGTTGAAGCCACTTTT
AGAGAAGTGGCTAAATGATGCAGAGAACCTCTCATCTGATTCGTCCCTCTCCAGCCCAAGTGCCCTGAAT
TCTCCAGGAATTGAGGGCTTGAGCCGTAGGAGGAAGAAACGCACCAGCATAGAGACCAACATCCGTGTGG
CCTTAGAGAAGAGTTTCTTGGAGAATCAAAAGCCTACCTCGGAAGAGATCACTATGATTGCTGATCAGCT
CAATATGGAAAAAGAGGTGATTCGTGTTTGGTTCTGTAACCGCCGCCAGAAAGAAAAAAGAATCAACCCA
CCAAGCAGTGGTGGGACCAGCAGCTCACCTATTAAAGCAATTTTCCCCAGCCCAACTTCACTGGTGGCGA
CCACACCAAGCCTTGTGACTAGCAGTGCAGCAACTACCCTCACAGTCAGCCCTGTCCTCCCTCTGACCAG
TGCTGCTGTGACGAATCTTTCAGTTACAGGCACTTCAGACACCACCTCCAACAACACAGCAACCGTGATT
TCCACAGCGCCTCCAGCTTCCTCAGCAGTCACGTCCCCCTCTCTGAGTCCCTCCCCTTCTGCCTCAGCCT
CCACCTCCGAGGCATCCAGTGCCAGTGAGACCAGCACAACACAGACCACCTCCACTCCTTTGTCCTCCCC
TCTTGGGACCAGCCAGGTGATGGTGACAGCATCAGGTTTGCAAACAGCAGCAGCTGCTGCCCTTCAAGGA
GCTGCACAGTTGCCAGCAAATGCCAGTCTTGCTGCCATGGCAGCTGCTGCAGGACTAAACCCAAGCCTGA
TGGCACCCTCACAGTTTGCGGCTGGAGGTGCCTTACTCAGTCTGAATCCAGGGACCCTGAGCGGTGCTCT
CAGCCCAGCTCTAATGAGCAACAGTACACTGGCAACTATTCAAGCTCTTGCTTCTGGTGGCTCTCTTCCA
ATAACATCACTTGATGCAACTGGGAACCTGGTATTTGCCAATGCGGGAGGAGCCCCCAACATCGTGACTG
CCCCTCTGTTCCTGAACCCTCAGAACCTCTCTCTGCTCACCAGCAACCCTGTTAGCTTGGTCTCTGCCGC
CGCAGCATCTGCAGGGAACTCTGCACCTGTAGCCAGCCTTCACGCCACCTCCACCTCTGCTGAGTCCATC
CAGAACTCTCTCTTCACAGTGGCCTCTGCCAGCGGGGCTGCGTCCACCACCACCACCGCCTCCAAGGCAC
AGTGAGGATCCTGAGAACTTCAGGGTGAGTTTGGGGACCCTTGATTGTTCTTTCTTTTTCGCTATTGTAA
AATTCATGTTATATGGAGGGGGCAAAGTTTTCAGGGTGTTGTTTAGAATGGGAAGATGTCCCTTGTATCA
CCATGGACCCTCATGATAATTTTGTTTCTTTCACTTTCTACTCTGTTGACAACCATTGTCTCCTCTTATT
TTCTTTTCATTTTCTGTAACTTTTTCGTTAAACTTTAGCTTGCATTTGTAACGAATTTTTAAATTCACTT
TTGTTTATTTGTCAGATTGTAAGTACTTTCTCTAATCACTTTTTTTTCAAGGCAATCAGGGTATATTATA
TTGTACTTCAGCACAGTTTTAGAGAACAATTGTTATAATTAAATGATAAGGTAGAATATTTCTGCATATA
AATTCTGGCTGGCGTGGAAATATTCTTATTGGTAGAAACAACTACACCCTGGTCATCATCCTGCCTTTCT
CTTTATGGTTACAATGATATACACTGTTTGAGATGAGGATAAAATACTCTGAGTCCAAACCGGGCCCCTC
TGCTAACCATGTTCATGCCTTCTTCTCTTTCCTACAGCTCCTGGGCAACGTGCTGGTTGTTGTGCTGTCT
CATCATTTTGGCAAAGAATTCACTCCTCAGGTGCAGGCTGCCTATCAGAAGGTGGTGGCTGGTGTGGCCA
ATGCCCTGGCTCACAAATACCACTGAGATCTTTTTCCCTCTGCCAAAAATTATGGGGACATCATGAAGCC
CCTTGAGCATCTGACTTCTGGCTAATAAAGGAAATTTATTTTCATTGCAATAGTGTGTTGGAATTTTTTG
TGTCTCTCACTCGGAAGGACATATGGGAGGGCAAATCATTTAAAACATCAGAATGAGTATTTGGTTTAGA
GTTTGGCAACATATGCCATATGCTGGCTGCCATGAACAAAGGTGGCTATAAAGAGGTCATCAGTATATGA
AACAGCCCCCTGCTGTCCATTCCTTATTCCATAGAAAAGCCTTGACTTGAGGTTAGATTTTTTTTATATT
TTGTTTTGTGTTATTTTTTTCTTTAACATCCCTAAAATTTTCCTTACATGTTTTACTAGCCAGATTTTTC
CTCCTCTCCTGACTACTCCCAGTCATAGCTGTCCCTCTTCTCTTATGAAGATCCTCGAGAAGCTGTTTGC
AAAAGCCTAGGCCTCCAAAAAAGCCTCCTCACTACTTCTGGAATAGCTCAGAGGCCGAGGCGGCCTCGGC
CTCTGCATAAATAAAAAAAATTAGTCAGCCATGGGGCGGAGAATGGGCGGAACTGGGCGGAGTTAGGGGC
GGGATGGGCGGAGTTAGGGGCGGGACTATGGTTGCTGACTAATTGAGATGCAGCTGCATTAATGAATCGG
CCAACGCGCGGGGAGAGGCGGTTTGCGTATTGGGCGCTCTTCCGCTTCCTCGCTCACTGACTCGCTGCGC
TCGGTCGTTCGGCTGCGGCGAGCGGTATCAGCTCACTCAAAGGCGGTAATACGGTTATCCACAGAATCAG
GGGATAACGCAGGAAAGAACATGTGAGCAAAAGGCCAGCAAAAGGCCAGGAACCGTAAAAAGGCCGCGTT
GCTGGCGTTTTTCCATAGGCTCCGCCCCCCTGACGAGCATCACAAAAATCGACGCTCAAGTCAGAGGTGG
CGAAACCCGACAGGACTATAAAGATACCAGGCGTTTCCCCCTGGAAGCTCCCTCGTGCGCTCTCCTGTTC
CGACCCTGCCGCTTACCGGATACCTGTCCGCCTTTCTCCCTTCGGGAAGCGTGGCGCTTTCTCATAGCTC
ACGCTGTAGGTATCTCAGTTCGGTGTAGGTCGTTCGCTCCAAGCTGGGCTGTGTGCACGAACCCCCCGTT
CAGCCCGACCGCTGCGCCTTATCCGGTAACTATCGTCTTGAGTCCAACCCGGTAAGACACGACTTATCGC
CACTGGCAGCAGCCACTGGTAACAGGATTAGCAGAGCGAGGTATGTAGGCGGTGCTACAGAGTTCTTGAA
GTGGTGGCCTAACTACGGCTACACTAGAAGGACAGTATTTGGTATCTGCGCTCTGCTGAAGCCAGTTACC
TTCGGAAAAAGAGTTGGTAGCTCTTGATCCGGCAAACAAACCACCGCTGGTAGCGGTGGTTTTTTTGTTT
GCAAGCAGCAGATTACGCGCAGAAAAAAAGGATCTCAAGAAGATCCTTTGATCTTTTCTACGGGGTCTGA
CGCTCAGTGGAACGAAAACTCACGTTAAGGGATTTTGGTCATGAGATTATCAAAAAGGATCTTCACCTAG
ATCCTTTTAAATTAAAAATGAAGTTTTAAATCAATCTAAAGTATATATGAGTAAACTTGGTCTGACAGTT
ACCAATGCTTAATCAGTGAGGCACCTATCTCAGCGATCTGTCTATTTCGTTCATCCATAGTTGCCTGACT
CCCCGTCGTGTAGATAACTACGATACGGGAGGGCTTACCATCTGGCCCCAGTGCTGCAATGATACCGCGA
GACCCACGCTCACCGGCTCCAGATTTATCAGCAATAAACCAGCCAGCCGGAAGGGCCGAGCGCAGAAGTG
GTCCTGCAACTTTATCCGCCTCCATCCAGTCTATTAATTGTTGCCGGGAAGCTAGAGTAAGTAGTTCGCC
AGTTAATAGTTTGCGCAACGTTGTTGCCATTGCTACAGGCATCGTGGTGTCACGCTCGTCGTTTGGTATG
GCTTCATTCAGCTCCGGTTCCCAACGATCAAGGCGAGTTACATGATCCCCCATGTTGTGCAAAAAAGCGG
TTAGCTCCTTCGGTCCTCCGATCGTTGTCAGAAGTAAGTTGGCCGCAGTGTTATCACTCATGGTTATGGC
AGCACTGCATAATTCTCTTACTGTCATGCCATCCGTAAGATGCTTTTCTGTGACTGGTGAGTACTCAACC
AAGTCATTCTGAGAATAGTGTATGCGGCGACCGAGTTGCTCTTGCCCGGCGTCAATACGGGATAATACCG
CGCCACATAGCAGAACTTTAAAAGTGCTCATCATTGGAAAACGTTCTTCGGGGCGAAAACTCTCAAGGAT
CTTACCGCTGTTGAGATCCAGTTCGATGTAACCCACTCGTGCACCCAACTGATCTTCAGCATCTTTTACT
TTCACCAGCGTTTCTGGGTGAGCAAAAACAGGAAGGCAAAATGCCGCAAAAAAGGGAATAAGGGCGACAC
GGAAATGTTGAATACTCATACTCTTCCTTTTTCAATATTATTGAAGCATTTATCAGGGTTATTGTCTCAT
GAGCGGATACATATTTGAATGTATTTAGAAAAATAAACAAATAGGGGTTCCGCGCACATTTCCCCGAAAA
GTGCCACCTGACGTCTAAGAAACCATTATTATCATGACATTAACCTATAAAAATAGGCGTATCACGAGGC
CCTTTCGTCTCGCGCGTTTCGGTGATGACGGTGAAAACCTCTGACACATGCAGCTCCCGGAGACGGTCAC
AGCTTGTCTGTAAGCGGATGCCGGGAGCAGACAAGCCCGTCAGGGCGCGTCAGCGGGTGTTGGCGGGTGT
CGGGGCTGGCTTAACTATGCGGCATCAGAGCAGATTGTACTGAGAGTGCACCATATGCGGTGTGAAATAC
CGCACAGATGCGTAAGGAGAAAATACCGCATCAGGAAATTGTAAACGTTAATATTTTGTTAAAATTCGCG
TTAAATTTTTGTTAAATCAGCTCATTTTTTAACCAATAGGCCGAAATCGGCAAAATCCCTTATAAATCAA
AAGAATAGACCGAGATAGGGT
[37 nt withheld, positions 6742-6778]
AAAGAACGTGGACTCCAACGTCAAAGG
[49 nt withheld, positions 6806-6854]
T
[91 nt withheld, positions 6856-6946]
G
[124 nt withheld, positions 6948-7071]
CGCGCCATTCGCCATTCAGGCTGCGCAACTGTTGGGAAGGGCGATCGGTGCGGGCCTCTTCGCTATTACG
CCAGCTGGCGAAAGGGGGATGTGCTGCAAGGCGATTAAGTTGGGTAACGCCAGGGTTTTCCCAGTCACGA
CGTTGTAAAACGACGGCCAGTGAATTGTAATACGACTCACTATAGGGCGAATTCGAGCTCGCCCC
