>Addgene plasmid #53308 | pCGN-Oct-1 | addgene partial sequence | sequence record 86084 | CMV-F 5'-CGCAAATGGGCGGTAGGCGTG-3'
AGCAGAGCTCGTTTAGTGAACCGTCAGATCGCCTGGAGACGCCATCCACGCTGTTTTGACCTCCATAGAA
GACACCGGGACCGATCCAGCCTCCGGGGGATCTTGGTGGCGTGAAACTCCCGCACCTCTTCGGCCAGCGC
CTTGTAGAAGCGCGTATGGCTTCTAGCTATCCTTATGACGTGCCTGACTATGCCAGCCTGGGAGGACCTT
CTAGAATGAACAATCCGTCAGAAACCAGTAAACCATCTATGGAGAGTGGAGATGGCAACACAGGCACACA
AACCAATGGTCTGGACTTTCAGAAGCAGCCTGTGCCTGTAGGAGGAGCAATCTCAACAGCCCAGGCGCAG
GCTTTCCTTGGACATCTCCATCAGGTCCAACTCGCTGGAACAAGTTTACAGGCTGCTGCTCAGTCTTTAA
ATGTACAGTCTAAATCTAATGAAGAATCGGGGGATTCGCAGCAGCCAAGCCAGCCTTCCCAGCAGCCTTC
AGTGCAGGCAGCCATTCCCCAGACCCAGCTTATGCTAGCTGGAGGACAGATAACTGGGCTTACTTTGACG
CCTGCCCAGCAACAGTTACTACTCCAGCAGGCACAGGCACAGGCACAGCTGCTGGCTGCTGCAGTGCAGC
AGCACTCCGCCAGCCAGCAGCACAGTGCTGCTGGAGCCACCATCTCCGCCTCTGCTGCCACGCCCATGAC
GCAGATCCCCCTGTCTCAGCCCATACAGATCGCACAGGATCTTCAACAACTGCAACAGCTTCAACAGCAG
AATCTCAACCTGCAACAGTTTGTGTTGGTGCATCCAACCACCAATTTGCAGCCAGCGCAGTTTATCATCT
CACAGACGCCCCAGGGCCAGCAGGGTCTCCTGCAAGCGCAAAATCTTCTAACGCAACTACCTCAGCAAAG
CCAAGCCAACCTCCTACAGTCGCAGCCAAGCATCACCCTCACCTCCCAGCCAGCAACCCCAACACGCACA
ATAGCAGCAACCCCAATTCAGACACTTCCACAGAGCCAGTCAACACCAAAGCGAATTGATACTCCCAGCT
TGGAGGA
