>Addgene plasmid #53308 | pCGN-Oct-1 | addgene partial sequence | sequence record 86086 | Bglob-intron-R 5'-TTTGCCCCCTCCATATAACA-3'
GAAAGAACAATCAAGGGTCCCCAAACTCACCCTGAAGTTCTCAGGATCCTCACTGTGCCTTGGAGGCGGT
GGTGGTGGTGGACGCAGCCCCGCTGGCAGAGGCCACTGTGAAGAGAGAGTTCTGGATGGACTCAGCAGAG
GTGGAGGTGGCGTGAAGGCTGGCTACAGGTGCAGAGTTCCCTGCAGATGCTGCGGCGGCAGAGACCAAGC
TAACAGGGTTGCTGGTGAGCAGAGAGAGGTTCTGAGGGTTCAGGAACAGAGGGGCAGTCACGATGTTGGG
GGCTCCTCCCGCATTGGCAAATACCAGGTTCCCAGTTGCATCAAGTGATGTTATTGGAAGAGAGCCACCA
GAAGCAAGAGCTTGAATAGTTGCCAGTGTACTGTTGCTCATTAGAGCTGGGCTGAGAGCACCGCTCAGGG
TCCCTGGATTCAGACTGAGTAAGGCACCTCCAGCCGCAAACTGTGAGGGTGCCATCAGGCTTGGGTTTAG
TCCTGCAGCAGCTGCCATGGCAGCAAGACTGGCATTTGCTGGCAACTGTGCAGCTCCTTGAAGGGCAGCA
GCTGCTGCTGTTTGCAAACCTGATGCTGTCACCATCACCTGGCTGGTCCCAAGAGGGGAGGACAAAGGAG
TGGAGGTGGTCTGTGTTGTGCTGGTCTCACTGGCACTGGATGCCTCGGAGGTGGAGGCTGAGGCAGAAGG
GGAGGGACTCAGAGAGGGGGACGTGACTGCTGAGGAAGCTGGAGGCGCTGTGGAAATCACGGTTGCTGTG
TTGTTGGAGGTGGTGTCTGAAGTGCCTGTAACTGAAAGATTCGTCACAGCAGCACTGGTCAGAGGGAGGA
CAGGGCTGACTGTGAGGGTAGTTGCTGCACTGCTAGTCACAAGGCTTGGTGTGGTCGCCACCAGTGAAGT
TGGGCTGGGGAAAATTGCTTTAATAGGTGAGCTGCTGGTCCCACCACTGCTTGGTGGGTTGATTCTTTTT
TCTTTCTGGCGGCGGTTACAGAACCAAACACGAATCACCTCTTTTTCCATATTGAGCTGATCAGCAATCA
TAGTGATCTCTTCCGA
